>Addgene plasmid #156787 | pD649-HAsp-IL6R-Fc(DAPA)-AviTag-6xHis | addgene full sequence | sequence record 401010 | Addgene NGS Result
TTTCAATATTATTGAAGCATTTATCAGGGTTATTGTCTCATGAGCGGATACATATTTGAATGTATTTAGA
AAAATAAACAAATAGGGGTCAGTGTTACAACCAATTAACCAATTCTGAACATTATCGCGAGCCCATTTAT
ACCTGAATATGGCTCATAACACCCCTTGCTCATGACCAAAATCCCTTAACGTGAGTTACGCGCGCGTCGT
TCCACTGAGCGTCAGACCCCGTAGAAAAGATCAAAGGATCTTCTTGAGATCCTTTTTTTCTGCGCGTAAT
CTGCTGCTTGCAAACAAAAAAACCACCGCTACCAGCGGTGGTTTGTTTGCCGGATCAAGAGCTACCAACT
CTTTTTCCGAAGGTAACTGGCTTCAGCAGAGCGCAGATACCAAATACTGTTCTTCTAGTGTAGCCGTAGT
TAGCCCACCACTTCAAGAACTCTGTAGCACCGCCTACATACCTCGCTCTGCTAATCCTGTTACCAGTGGC
TGCTGCCAGTGGCGATAAGTCGTGTCTTACCGGGTTGGACTCAAGACGATAGTTACCGGATAAGGCGCAG
CGGTCGGGCTGAACGGGGGGTTCGTGCACACAGCCCAGCTTGGAGCGAACGACCTACACCGAACTGAGAT
ACCTACAGCGTGAGCTATGAGAAAGCGCCACGCTTCCCGAAGGGAGAAAGGCGGACAGGTATCCGGTAAG
CGGCAGGGTCGGAACAGGAGAGCGCACGAGGGAGCTTCCAGGGGGAAACGCCTGGTATCTTTATAGTCCT
GTCGGGTTTCGCCACCTCTGACTTGAGCGTCGATTTTTGTGATGCTCGTCAGGGGGGCGGAGCCTATGGA
AAAACGCCAGCAACGCGGCCTTTTTACGGTTCCTGGCCTTTTGCTGGCCTTTTGCTCACATGTTCTTTCC
TGCGTTATCCCCTGATTCTGTGGATAACCGTATTACCGCCTTTGAGTGAGCTGATACCGCTCGCCGCAGC
CGAACGACCGAGCGCAGCGAGTCAGTGAGCGAGGAAGCGGAAGGCGAGAGTAGGGAACTGCCAGGCATCA
AACTAAGCAGAAGGCCCCTGACGGATGGCCTTTTTGCGTTTCTACAAACTCTTTCTGTGTTGTAAAACGA
CGGCCAGTCTTAAGCTCGGGCCCCCTGGGCGGTTCTGATAACGAGTAATCGTTAATCCGCAAATAACGTA
AAAACCCGCTTCGGCGGGTTTTTTTATGGGGGGAGTTTAGGGAAAGAGCATTTGTCAGAATATTTAAGGG
CGCCTGTCACTTTGCTTGATATATGAGAATTATTTAACCTTATAAATGAGAAAAAAGCAACGCACTTTAA
ATAAGATACGTTGCTTTTTCGATTGATGAACACCTATAATTAAACTATTCATCTATTATTTATGATTTTT
TGTATATACAATATTTCTAGTTTGTTAAAGAGAATTAAGAAAATAAATCTCGAAAATAATAAAGGGAAAA
TCAGTTTTTGATATCAAAATTATACATGTCAACGATAATACAAAATATAATACAAACTATAAGATGTTAT
CAGTATTTATTATCATTTAGAATAAATTTTGTGTCGCCCTTAATTGTGAGCGGATAACAATTACGAGCTT
CATGCACAGTGGCGTTGACTCAATATTGGCCATTAGCCATATTATTCATTGGTTATATAGCATAAATCAA
TATTGGCTATTGGCCATTGCATACGTTGTATCTATATCATAATATGTACATTTATATTGGCTCATGTCCA
ATATGACCGCCATGTTGGCATTGATTATTGACTAGTTATTAATAGTAATCAATTACGGGGTCATTAGTTC
ATAGCCCATATATGGAGTTCCGCGTTACATAACTTACGGTAAATGGCCCGCCTGGCTGACCGCCCAACGA
CCCCCGCCCATTGACGTCAATAATGACGTATGTTCCCATAGTAACGCCAATAGGGACTTTCCATTGACGT
CAATGGGTGGAGTATTTACGGTAAACTGCCCACTTGGCAGTACATCAAGTGTATCATATGCCAAGTACGC
CCCCTATTGACGTCAATGACGGTAAATGGCCCGCCTGGCATTATGCCCAGTACATGACCTTATGGGACTT
TCCTACTTGGCAGTACATCTACGTATTAGTCATCGCTATTACCATGGTGATGCGGTTTTGGCAGTACATC
AATGGGCGTGGATAGCGGTTTGACTCACGGGGATTTCCAAGTCTCCACCCCATTGACGTCAATGGGAGTT
TGTTTTGGCACCAAAATCAACGGGACTTTCCAAAATGTCGTAACAACTCCGCCCCATTGACGCAAATGGG
CGGTAGGCGTGTACGGTGGGAGGTCTATATAAGCAGAGCTCGTTTAGTGAACCGTCAGATCGCCTGGAGA
CGCCATCCACGCTGTTTTGACCTCCATAGAAGACACCGGGACCGATCCAGCCTCCGCGGCCGGGAACGGT
GCATTGGAACGCGGATTCCCCGTGCCAAGAGTGACGTAAGTACCGCCTATAGAGTCTATAGGCCCACCCC
CTTGGCTTCGTTAGAACGCGGCTACAATTAATACATAACCTTATGTATCATACACATACGATTTAGGTGA
CACTATAGAATAACATCCACTTTGCCTTTCTCTCCACAGGTGTCCACTCCCAGGTCCAACTGCACCTCGG
TTCTATCGAAAACGCGCCTGCTAGCGCCACCATGAAGACCATCATTGCCCTGAGCTACATCTTCTGCCTG
GTGTTCGCTGCGGCCGCCTTGGCTCCTAGAAGATGTCCTGCTCAAGAGGTGGCCAGAGGCGTGTTGACAT
CTCTGCCTGGCGATAGCGTGACCCTGACATGTCCTGGCGTGGAACCTGAGGATAATGCCACCGTGCACTG
GGTGCTGAGAAAACCTGCTGCCGGATCTCATCCTAGCAGATGGGCCGGAATGGGCCGTAGACTGCTGCTG
AGATCTGTCCAGCTGCACGACAGCGGCAACTACAGCTGTTATAGAGCCGGCAGACCAGCCGGCACAGTGC
ATCTGCTTGTTGACGTGCCACCTGAGGAACCCCAGCTGAGCTGCTTTAGAAAGAGCCCTCTGAGCAACGT
CGTGTGCGAGTGGGGACCTAGAAGCACCCCTAGCCTGACAACAAAAGCCGTGCTGCTCGTGCGGAAGTTC
CAGAATAGCCCTGCCGAGGACTTCCAAGAGCCTTGCCAGTACAGCCAAGAGAGCCAGAAGTTCAGCTGTC
AGCTGGCCGTGCCTGAGGGCGATAGCAGCTTCTACATCGTGTCTATGTGCGTGGCCAGCAGCGTGGGCAG
CAAGTTTAGCAAGACCCAGACCTTCCAAGGCTGCGGCATTCTGCAACCCGATCCTCCAGCCAATATCACC
GTGACCGCCGTGGCCAGAAATCCCAGATGGCTGTCTGTGACCTGGCAGGACCCTCACAGCTGGAACAGCA
GCTTTTACCGGCTGAGATTCGAGCTGCGGTACAGAGCCGAGAGAAGCAAGACCTTCACCACCTGGATGGT
CAAGGACCTGCAGCACCACTGCGTGATCCATGATGCTTGGAGCGGACTGAGACACGTGGTGCAGCTGAGA
GCCCAAGAGGAATTTGGACAAGGCGAGTGGTCCGAATGGTCCCCTGAAGCTATGGGCACCCCTTGGACAG
AGAGCAGAAGCCCTCCTGCCGAGAATGAGGTGTCAACACCTATGCAGGCCCTGACCACCAACAAGGACGA
CGACAACATCCTGTTCAGAGACAGCGCCAATGCCACCAGCCTGCCTGTGCAGGATTCTAGCTCTGTGCCT
CTGCCTGGCGCGCCGGGCGGCGACAAGACCCACACCTGCCCCCCCTGCCCAGCTCCAGAACTGCTGGGAG
GGCCTTCCGTGTTCCTGTTCCCCCCCAAGCCCAAGGACACCCTGATGATCAGCAGGACCCCCGAGGTGAC
CTGCGTGGTGGTGGCCGTGTCCCACGAGGACCCAGAGGTGAAGTTCAACTGGTACGTGGACGGCGTGGAG
GTGCACAACGCCAAGACCAAGCCCAGAGAGGAGCAGTACAACAGCACCTACAGGGTGGTGTCCGTGCTGA
CCGTGCTGCACCAGGACTGGCTGAACGGCAAAGAATACAAGTGCAAAGTCTCCAACAAGGCCCTGGCTGC
CCCAATCGAAAAGACAATCAGCAAGGCCAAGGGCCAGCCACGGGAGCCCCAGGTGTACACCCTGCCCCCC
AGCCGGGAGGAGATGACCAAGAACCAGGTGTCCCTGACCTGTCTGGTGAAGGGCTTCTACCCCAGCGATA
TCGCCGTGGAGTGGGAGAGCAACGGCCAGCCCGAGAACAACTACAAGACCACCCCCCCAGTGCTGGACAG
CGACGGCAGCTTCTTCCTGTACAGCAAGCTGACCGTGGACAAGTCCAGGTGGCAGCAGGGCAACGTGTTC
AGCTGCAGCGTGATGCACGAGGCCCTGCACAACCACTACACCCAGAAGTCCCTGAGCCTGAGCCCCGGCG
GCAGCGGTCTTAATGATATTTTCGAGGCTCAGAAGATTGAGTGGCATGAACACCACCACCATCACCACTA
AGGCCGGCCTGTAGTCACTGGCACAACGCGTTACCCGGTAAGCCAATCGGGTATACACGGTCGTCATACT
GCAGACAGGGTTCTTCTACTTTGCAAGATAGTCTTGAGTAGTAAAATAAATAGATAGAGAAAATCAGCCT
CGACTGTGCCTTCTAGTTGCCAGCCATCTGTTGTTTGCCCCTCCCCCGTGCCTTCCTTGACCCTGGAAGG
TGCCACTCCCACTGTCCTTTCCTAATAAAATGAGGAAATTGCATCACAACACTCAACCCTATCTCGGTCT
ATTCTTTTGATTTATAAGGGATTTTGCCGATTTCGGCCTATTGGTTAAAAAATGAGCTGATTTAACAAAA
ATTTAACGCGAATTAATTCTGTGGAATGTGTGTCAGTTAGGGTGTGGAAAGTCCCCAGGCTCCCCAGCAG
GCAGAAGTATGCAAAGCATGCATCTCAATTAGTCAGCAACCAGGTGTGGAAAGTCCCCAGGCTCCCCAGC
AGGCAGAAGTATGCAAAGCATGCATCTCAATTAGTCAGCAACCATAGTCCCGCCCCTAACTCCGCCCATC
CCGCCCCTAACTCCGCCCAGTTCCGCCCATTCTCCGCCCCATGGCTGACTAATTTTTTTTATTTATGCAG
AGGCCGAGGCCGCCTCTGCCTCTGAGCTATTCCAGAAGTAGTGAGGAGGCTTTTTTGGAGGCCTAGGCTT
TTGCAAAAAGCTCCCGGGAGCTTGTATATCCATTTTCGGATCTGATCAGCACGTGTTGACAATTAATCAT
CGGCATAGTATATCGGCATAGTATAATACGACAAGGTGAGGAACTAAACCATGACCGAGTACAAGCCCAC
GGTGCGCCTCGCCACCCGCGACGACGTCCCCAGGGCCGTACGCACCCTCGCCGCCGCGTTCGCCGACTAC
CCCGCCACGCGCCACACCGTCGATCCGGACCGCCACATCGAGCGGGTCACCGAGCTGCAAGAACTCTTCC
TCACGCGCGTCGGGCTCGACATCGGCAAGGTGTGGGTCGCGGACGACGGCGCCGCGGTGGCGGTCTGGAC
CACGCCGGAGAGCGTCGAAGCGGGGGCGGTGTTCGCCGAGATCGGCCCGCGCATGGCCGAGTTGAGCGGT
TCCCGGCTGGCCGCGCAGCAACAGATGGAAGGCCTCCTGGCGCCGCACCGGCCCAAGGAGCCCGCGTGGT
TCCTGGCCACCGTCGGCGTCTCGCCCGACCACCAGGGCAAGGGTCTGGGCAGCGCCGTCGTGCTCCCCGG
AGTGGAGGCGGCCGAGCGCGCCGGGGTGCCCGCCTTCCTGGAGACATCCGCGCCCCGCAACCTCCCCTTC
TACGAGCGGCTCGGCTTCACCGTCACCGCCGACGTCGAGGTGCCCGAAGGACCGCGCACCTGGTGCATGA
CCCGCAAGCCCGGTGCCTGACACGTGCTACGAGATTTCGATTCCACCGCCGCCTTCTATGAAAGGTTGGG
CTTCGGAATCGTTTTCCGGGACGCCGGCTGGATGATCCTCCAGCGCGGGGATCTCATGCTGGAGTTCTTC
GCCCACCCCAACTTGTTTATTGCAGCTTATAATGGTTACAAATAAAGCAATAGCATCACAAATTTCACAA
ATAAAGCATTTTTTTCACTGCATTCTAGTTGTGGTTTGTCCAAACTCATCAATGTATCTTATCATGTCTG
TATACCGTCGACCTCTAGCTAGAGCTTGGCGTAATCATGGTCATTACCAATGCTTAATCAGTGAGGCACC
TATCTCAGCGATCTGTCTATTTCGTTCATCCATAGTTGCCTGACTCCCCGTCGTGTAGATAACTACGATA
CGGGAGGGCTTACCATCTGGCCCCAGCGCTGCGATGATACCGCGAGAACCACGCTCACCGGCTCCGGATT
TATCAGCAATAAACCAGCCAGCCGGAAGGGCCGAGCGCAGAAGTGGTCCTGCAACTTTATCCGCCTCCAT
CCAGTCTATTAATTGTTGCCGGGAAGCTAGAGTAAGTAGTTCGCCAGTTAATAGTTTGCGCAACGTTGTT
GCCATCGCTACAGGCATCGTGGTGTCACGCTCGTCGTTTGGTATGGCTTCATTCAGCTCCGGTTCCCAAC
GATCAAGGCGAGTTACATGATCCCCCATGTTGTGCAAAAAAGCGGTTAGCTCCTTCGGTCCTCCGATCGT
TGTCAGAAGTAAGTTGGCCGCAGTGTTATCACTCATGGTTATGGCAGCACTGCATAATTCTCTTACTGTC
ATGCCATCCGTAAGATGCTTTTCTGTGACTGGTGAGTACTCAACCAAGTCATTCTGAGAATAGTGTATGC
GGCGACCGAGTTGCTCTTGCCCGGCGTCAATACGGGATAATACCGCGCCACATAGCAGAACTTTAAAAGT
GCTCATCATTGGAAAACGTTCTTCGGGGCGAAAACTCTCAAGGATCTTACCGCTGTTGAGATCCAGTTCG
ATGTAACCCACTCGTGCACCCAACTGATCTTCAGCATCTTTTACTTTCACCAGCGTTTCTGGGTGAGCAA
AAACAGGAAGGCAAAATGCCGCAAAAAAGGGAATAAGGGCGACACGGAAATGTTGAATACTCATATTCTT
CCTT
Features (pLannotate 1.2.2; 21 found; start..end, strand, type, name):
    119..143     -  CDS            KanR (fragment): aminoglycoside phosphotransferase; aph(3')-Ia; confers resistance to kanamycin
    254..842     +  rep_origin     ori: high-copy-number ColE1/pMB1/pBR322/pUC origin of replication
   1067..1084    +  terminator     rrnB T2 terminator (fragment): transcription terminator T2 from the E. coli rrnB gene
   1109..1128    -  CDS            lacZα (fragment): LacZα fragment of β-galactosidase; lacZ fragment
   1584..1600    +  protein_bind   lac operator: The lac repressor binds to the lac operator to inhibit transcription in E. coli. This inhibition can be relieved by adding lactose or isopropyl-β-D-thiogalactopyranoside (IPTG). lac repressor encoded by lacI
   1843..2146    +  enhancer       CMV enhancer: human cytomegalovirus immediate early enhancer
   2147..2350    +  promoter       CMV promoter: human cytomegalovirus (CMV) immediate early promoter
   2486..2529    +  intron         CMV intron (fragment): modified intron A from human cytomegalovirus
   2581..2599    +  promoter       SP6 promoter: promoter for bacteriophage SP6 RNA polymerase
   2603..2640    +  CDS            IgH signal sequence (fragment): signal sequence from the mouse immunoglobulin heavy chain variable region
   2725..3786    +  CDS            IL6R (fragment): IL6RA_HUMAN - Experimental evidence at protein level: Swiss-Prot protein existence level 1. [Soluble interleukin-6 receptor subunit alpha]: Soluble form of IL6 receptor (sIL6R) that acts as an agonist of IL6 activity (PubMed:21990364). The IL6:sIL6R complex (hyper-IL6) binds to IL6ST/gp130 on cell surfaces and induces signaling also on cells that do not express membrane-bound IL6R in a process called IL6 'trans- signaling'. sIL6R is causative for the proinflammatory properties of IL6 and an important player in the development of chronic inflammatory diseases (PubMed:21990364). In complex with
   3802..4479    +  CDS            IGHG1 (fragment): IGHG1_HUMAN - Experimental evidence at protein level: Swiss-Prot protein existence level 1. Constant region of immunoglobulin heavy chains. Immunoglobulins, also known as antibodies, are membrane-bound or secreted glycoproteins produced by B lymphocytes. In the recognition phase of humoral immunity, the membrane-bound immunoglobulins serve as receptors which, upon binding of a specific antigen, trigger the clonal expansion and differentiation of B lymphocytes into immunoglobulins- secreting plasma cells. Secreted immunoglobulins mediate the effector phase of humoral immunity, which results in
   4694..4805    +  polyA_signal   bGH poly(A) signal: bovine growth hormone polyadenylation signal
   4806..4914    +  rep_origin     f1 ori (fragment): f1 bacteriophage origin of replication; arrow indicates direction of (+) strand synthesis
   4928..5257    +  promoter       SV40 promoter: SV40 enhancer and early promoter
   5305..5352    +  promoter       EM7 promoter: synthetic bacterial promoter&nbsp
   5371..5970    +  CDS            PuroR (fragment): puromycin N-acetyltransferase; pac from Streptomyces; confers resistance to puromycin
   5980..6105    +  CDS            ble (fragment): BLE_KLEPN - Experimental evidence at protein level: Swiss-Prot protein existence level 1. Binding protein with a strong affinity to the bleomycin family of antibiotics. Binds to CL990; an antimitotic-antibiotic compound. From Klebsiella pneumoniae.
   6100..6221    +  polyA_signal   SV40 poly(A) signal: SV40 polyadenylation signal
   6274..7134    -  CDS            AmpR: β-lactamase; bla; confers resistance to ampicillin, carbenicillin, and related antibiotics
   7137..89      -  promoter       AmpR promoter (fragment) (across the origin): bla
