[The description below was written by a language model from this plasmid's Addgene catalogue record and pLannotate feature annotations shown in this document.]
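Description:
pD649-HAsp-IL6R-Fc(DAPA)-AviTag-6xHis is a mammalian expression plasmid built on the pD649 backbone for producing the extracellular domain of human interleukin-6 receptor alpha (IL6R, CD126/gp80) as a secreted, tagged fusion protein. It is maintained in E. coli at high copy through a ColE1/pUC-type origin and selected with ampicillin via a full-length β-lactamase gene. The short KanR, lacZα, rrnB T2, f1 ori and ble matches in the feature table appear to be backbone remnants rather than functional parts.

Expression is driven by the CMV immediate-early enhancer and promoter, followed by a fragment of CMV intron A. An SP6 promoter just upstream of the coding region could support in vitro transcription and serves as a sequencing primer site. The open reading frame starts with a secretion signal: the plasmid name indicates a haemagglutinin-type signal peptide (HAsp), although the annotation software scored this region as a partial match to a mouse IgH signal sequence. The IL6R ectodomain, cloned between retained NotI and AscI sites, is fused in frame to a human IgG1 Fc carrying the D265A and P329A (DAPA) substitutions, which are generally used to reduce Fc effector binding. According to the catalogue, an AviTag for site-specific biotinylation by BirA and a 6xHis tag for metal-affinity purification follow the Fc, though neither was annotated separately. Transcripts terminate at the bGH polyadenylation signal.

A second cassette, with SV40 and EM7 promoters, a puromycin N-acetyltransferase gene and an SV40 poly(A) signal, should allow puromycin selection of transfected cells. The plasmid belongs to a collection used to map interactions among human cell-surface proteins, and the depositor notes that some members may carry an IS4-like transposase insertion upstream of the CMV promoter.
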