Addgene plasmid #156787: pD649-HAsp-IL6R-Fc(DAPA)-AviTag-6xHis
Purpose: Mammalian expression of cell-surface protein extracellular domain fused to Fc(DAPA)-Avi-6xHis. Protein is secreted from cells.
Depositing lab: Chris Garcia. Depositing organization: Stanford University. Publication: A Human IgSF Cell-Surface Interactome Reveals a Complex Network of Protein-Protein Interactions. Wojtowicz WM, Vielmetter J, Fernandes RA, Siepe DH, Eastman CL, Chisholm GB, Cox S, Klock H, Anderson PW, Rue SM, Miller JJ, Glaser SM, Bragstad ML, Vance J, Lam AW, Lesley SA, Zinn K, Garcia KC. Cell. 2020 Aug 20;182(4):1027-1043.e17. doi: 10.1016/j.cell.2020.07.025. PubMed 32822567.
Backbone
  Vector backbone: pD649
  Backbone size w/o insert (bp): 6106
  Vector type: Mammalian Expression
Growth in bacteria
  Bacterial resistance: Ampicillin, 100 μg/mL
  Growth temperature: 37°C
  Growth strain: DH5alpha
  Copy number: High Copy
Gene/Insert
  Gene/Insert name: IL6R (alt name: IL6RA)
  Species: H. sapiens (human)
  Insert size (bp): 1038
  Mutation: Fc region of human IgG contains D265A and P329A mutations (DAPA)
  Entrez Gene: IL6R (a.k.a. CD126, HIES5, IL-1Ra, IL-6R, IL-6R-1, IL-6RA, IL6Q, IL6QTL, IL6RA, IL6RQ, gp80)
  Promoter: CMV/SP6
  Tag / fusion protein: Fc(DAPA)-AviTag-6xHis (C terminal on backbone)
  Cloning method: Restriction Enzyme; 5′ cloning site GCGGCCGC (not destroyed); 3′ cloning site GGCGCGCC (not destroyed)
  Sequencing primers: 5′ ATTTAGGTGACACTATAG; 3′ CACGTACCAGTTGAACTTCACC
Resource information
  A portion of this plasmid was derived from a plasmid made by: synthesis by ThermoFisher
Terms and licenses: Academic/Nonprofit Terms; Industry Terms: Not Available to Industry
Depositor comments: Some plasmids in this collection may have an IS4-like element ISVsa5 family transposase upstream of the CMV promoter.
How to cite: pD649-HAsp-IL6R-Fc(DAPA)-AviTag-6xHis was a gift from Chris Garcia (Addgene plasmid # 156787 ; http://n2t.net/addgene:156787 ; RRID:Addgene_156787)
