>Addgene plasmid #156787 | pD649-HAsp-IL6R-Fc(DAPA)-AviTag-6xHis | depositor partial sequence | sequence record 302684 | insert (extracellular domain)
TTGGCTCCTAGAAGATGTCCTGCTCAAGAGGTGGCCAGAGGCGTGTTGACATCTCTGCCTGGCGATAGCG
TGACCCTGACATGTCCTGGCGTGGAACCTGAGGATAATGCCACCGTGCACTGGGTGCTGAGAAAACCTGC
TGCCGGATCTCATCCTAGCAGATGGGCCGGAATGGGCCGTAGACTGCTGCTGAGATCTGTCCAGCTGCAC
GACAGCGGCAACTACAGCTGTTATAGAGCCGGCAGACCAGCCGGCACAGTGCATCTGCTTGTTGACGTGC
CACCTGAGGAACCCCAGCTGAGCTGCTTTAGAAAGAGCCCTCTGAGCAACGTCGTGTGCGAGTGGGGACC
TAGAAGCACCCCTAGCCTGACAACAAAAGCCGTGCTGCTCGTGCGGAAGTTCCAGAATAGCCCTGCCGAG
GACTTCCAAGAGCCTTGCCAGTACAGCCAAGAGAGCCAGAAGTTCAGCTGTCAGCTGGCCGTGCCTGAGG
GCGATAGCAGCTTCTACATCGTGTCTATGTGCGTGGCCAGCAGCGTGGGCAGCAAGTTTAGCAAGACCCA
GACCTTCCAAGGCTGCGGCATTCTGCAACCCGATCCTCCAGCCAATATCACCGTGACCGCCGTGGCCAGA
AATCCCAGATGGCTGTCTGTGACCTGGCAGGACCCTCACAGCTGGAACAGCAGCTTTTACCGGCTGAGAT
TCGAGCTGCGGTACAGAGCCGAGAGAAGCAAGACCTTCACCACCTGGATGGTCAAGGACCTGCAGCACCA
CTGCGTGATCCATGATGCTTGGAGCGGACTGAGACACGTGGTGCAGCTGAGAGCCCAAGAGGAATTTGGA
CAAGGCGAGTGGTCCGAATGGTCCCCTGAAGCTATGGGCACCCCTTGGACAGAGAGCAGAAGCCCTCCTG
CCGAGAATGAGGTGTCAACACCTATGCAGGCCCTGACCACCAACAAGGACGACGACAACATCCTGTTCAG
AGACAGCGCCAATGCCACCAGCCTGCCTGTGCAGGATTCTAGCTCTGTGCCTCTGCCT
